Addgene plasmid #109734: p3E-rab23-DN
Purpose: Multisite gateway vector for 3' tagging with dominant negative rab23
Depositing lab: Rob Parton. Depositing organization: University of Queensland, Institute for Molecular Bioscience. Publication: In vivo cell biological screening identifies an endocytic capture mechanism for T-tubule formation. Hall TE, Martel N, Ariotti N, Xiong Z, Lo HP, Ferguson C, Rae J, Lim YW, Parton RG. Nat Commun. 2020 Jul 24;11(1):3711. doi: 10.1038/s41467-020-17486-w. PubMed 32709891.
Backbone
  Vector backbone: pDONR p2R-p3
  Vector type: Zebrafish plasmids
Growth in bacteria
  Bacterial resistance: Kanamycin, 50 μg/mL
  Growth temperature: 37°C
  Growth strain: DH5alpha
  Copy number: High Copy
Gene/Insert
  Gene/Insert name: rab23
  Species: D. rerio (zebrafish)
  Mutation: dominant negative
  Entrez Gene: rab23 (a.k.a. zgc:110261)
  Cloning method: Gateway Cloning
Terms and licenses: Academic/Nonprofit Terms; Industry Terms: Not Available to Industry
How to cite: p3E-rab23-DN was a gift from Rob Parton (Addgene plasmid # 109734 ; http://n2t.net/addgene:109734 ; RRID:Addgene_109734)
