[The description below was written by a language model from this plasmid's Addgene catalogue record and pLannotate feature annotations shown in this document.]
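Description:
p3E-rab23-DN is a 3' entry clone for multisite Gateway assembly, built in the pDONR P2R-P3 backbone and catalogued as a zebrafish plasmid. It is a small (about 3.35 kb) bacterial plasmid carrying a high-copy ColE1/pUC-type origin of replication and a kanamycin resistance gene (aminoglycoside phosphotransferase) for selection in E. coli. Backbone remnants typical of the donor vector are also annotated, including rrnB T1 and T2 transcription terminators upstream of the recombination cassette, a T7 promoter, and short lacI and lacZα fragments that have no evident functional role here.

The payload is a roughly 700 bp open reading frame encoding zebrafish rab23 in a dominant negative form. The record does not state the specific mutation. The automated annotation matches this coding sequence to human RAB23 by homology, but the catalogue entry gives the species as D. rerio. Rab23 is a small GTPase of the Rab family, which regulates membrane trafficking by cycling between GDP- and GTP-bound states. The insert is flanked by Gateway recombination sites, annotated as attR2 on one side and an attB3 core overlapping an attL-type fragment on the other, consistent with the attR2/attL3 arrangement expected of a 3' entry clone. The plasmid has no eukaryotic promoter of its own. It is meant to be combined by LR recombination with a 5' promoter entry clone, a middle entry clone and a destination vector, placing dominant negative rab23 at the 3' end so that it is fused downstream of the middle element. The two sequence records, depositor and sequencing-derived, are the same length and show the same features at different start points. The associated work used such constructs for in vivo cell biological screening in zebrafish.
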