Features (pLannotate 1.2.2; 11 found; start..end, strand, type, name):
    121..213     +  CDS            lacI (fragment): lac repressor; lacI; The lac repressor binds to the lac operator to inhibit transcription in E. coli. This inhibition can be relieved by adding lactose or isopropyl-β-D-thiogalactopyranoside (IPTG).
    268..295     -  terminator     rrnB T2 terminator: transcription terminator T2 from the E. coli rrnB gene
    427..470     +  terminator     rrnB T1 terminator: Escherichia coli rrnB; transcription terminator T1 from the E. coli rrnB gene
    517..553     -  CDS            lacZα (fragment): LacZα fragment of β-galactosidase; lacZ fragment
    624..748     -  protein_bind   attR2: mutant version of attR; recombination site for the Gateway® LR reaction LR Clonase™
    750..1448    +  CDS            RAB23: RAB23_HUMAN - Experimental evidence at protein level: Swiss-Prot protein existence level 1. The small GTPases Rab are key regulators of intracellular membrane trafficking, from the formation of transport vesicles to their fusion with membranes. Rabs cycle between an inactive GDP-bound form and an active GTP-bound form that is able to recruit to membranes different set of downstream effectors directly responsible for vesicle formation, movement, tethering and fusion. Together with SUFU, prevents nuclear import of GLI1, and thereby inhibits GLI1 transcription factor activity. Regulates GLI1 in d
   1461..1481    -  protein_bind   attB3: mutant version of attB; core recombination site for the Gateway® BP reaction BP Clonase™
   1472..1557    -  protein_bind   attL1 (fragment): mutant version of attL; recombination site for the Gateway® LR reaction LR Clonase™
   1594..1612    -  promoter       T7 promoter: promoter for bacteriophage T7 RNA polymerase
   1746..2555    +  CDS            KanR: aminoglycoside phosphotransferase; aph(3')-Ia; confers resistance to kanamycin in bacteria or G418 (Geneticin®) in eukaryotes
   2702..3290    +  rep_origin     ori: high-copy-number ColE1/pMB1/pBR322/pUC origin of replication
>Addgene plasmid #109734 | p3E-rab23-DN | depositor full sequence | sequence record 206671 | Full Sequence
CTTTCCTGCGTTATCCCCTGATTCTGTGGATAACCGTATTACCGCCTTTGAGTGAGCTGATACCGCTCGC
CGCAGCCGAACGACCGAGCGCAGCGAGTCAGTGAGCGAGGAAGCGGAAGAGCGCCCAATACGCAAACCGC
CTCTCCCCGCGCGTTGGCCGATTCATTAATGCAGCTGGCACGACAGGTTTCCCGACTGGAAAGCGGGCAG
TGAGCGCAACGCAATTAATACGCGTACCGCTAGCCAGGAAGAGTTTGTAGAAACGCAAAAAGGCCATCCG
TCAGGATGGCCTTCTGCTTAGTTTGATGCCTGGCAGTTTATGGCGGGCGTCCTGCCCGCCACCCTCCGGG
CCGTTGCTTCACAACGTTCAAATCCGCTCCCGGCGGATTTGTCCTACTCAGGAGAGCGTTCACCGACAAA
CAACAGATAAAACGAAAGGCCCAGTCTTCCGACTGAGCCTTTCGTTTTATTTGATGCCTGGCAGTTCCCT
ACTCTCGCGTTAACGCTAGCATGGATGTTTTCCCAGTCACGACGTTGTAAAACGACGGCCAGTCTTAAGC
TCGGGCCCTGCAGCTCTAGAGCTCGAATTCTACAGGTCACTAATACCATCTAAGTAGTTGGTTCATAGTG
ACTGCATATGTTGTGTTTTACAGTATTATGTAGTCTGTTTTTTATGCAAAATCTAATTTAATATATTGAT
ATTTATATCATTTTACGTTTCTCGTTCAACTTTCTTGTACAAAGTGGTGCTGGAGGAGGACATGGAGGTG
GCCATCAAGGTGGTGGTGGTGGGAAACGGAGCGGTGGGCAAGAACAGCATGATCCAGAGGTACTGCAAGG
GCATCTTCACCAAGGACTACAAGAAGACCATCGGCGTGGACTTTCTGGAGAGGCAGATCATAGTGAACGG
CGAGGACGTCAGACTGATGTTGTGGGACACGGCGGGGCAGGAGGAGTTTGATGCCATCACTAAAGCTTAT
TACAGAGGAGCTCAGGCCTGTGTGCTGGTTTTCTCCACCACCGACAGAGAGTCATTCGAGGCCATCAGCA
GCTGGAAGGAGAAGGTGGAGATGGAGGTGGGCGACATTCCCACTGTCCTGGTGCAGAACAAAATCGACCT
GCTGGACGACACCGTCATCAAGAATGAAGAGGCTGAAGGTCTTGCTAAAAGGCTGAAGTTGAGATTCTAC
CGGACGTCAGTGAAGGAGGATCTGAATGTCAATGAAGTTTTTAAGTATCTAGCTGACAAATATCTGCAGC
GACTCAAGCAGCAGTCAGCGGAGGAGACGGATATCATTCACACATCCAGCAATAAAATAGGCGTCTTCAA
CACAACAGGCAGCGGTCATCCAAACCAGAACAGCAGCGATTTGAATGGCCGAGAGATCGTAAACCTGCGA
CCAAACAAGCAGCGGACGAAGAAAACGAAAAACCCCTTCGGCAGCTGCAGACTCCTGTAGCAACTTTATT
ATACAAAGTTGGCATTATAAAAAAGCATTGCTTATCAATTTGTTGCAACGAACAGGTCACTATCAGTCAA
AATAAAATCATTATTTGGAGCTCCATGGTAGCGTTAACGCGGCCGCGATATCCCCTATAGTGAGTCGTAT
TACATGGTCATAGCTGTTTCCTGGCAGCTCTGGCCCGTGTCTCAAAATCTCTGATGTTACATTGCACAAG
ATAAAAATATATCATCATGAACAATAAAACTGTCTGCTTACATAAACAGTAATACAAGGGGTGTTATGAG
CCATATTCAACGGGAAACGTCGAGGCCGCGATTAAATTCCAACATGGATGCTGATTTATATGGGTATAAA
TGGGCTCGCGATAATGTCGGGCAATCAGGTGCGACAATCTATCGCTTGTATGGGAAGCCCGATGCGCCAG
AGTTGTTTCTGAAACATGGCAAAGGTAGCGTTGCCAATGATGTTACAGATGAGATGGTCAGACTAAACTG
GCTGACGGAATTTATGCCTCTTCCGACCATCAAGCATTTTATCCGTACTCCTGATGATGCATGGTTACTC
ACCACTGCGATCCCCGGAAAAACAGCATTCCAGGTATTAGAAGAATATCCTGATTCAGGTGAAAATATTG
TTGATGCGCTGGCAGTGTTCCTGCGCCGGTTGCATTCGATTCCTGTTTGTAATTGTCCTTTTAACAGCGA
TCGCGTATTTCGTCTCGCTCAGGCGCAATCACGAATGAATAACGGTTTGGTTGATGCGAGTGATTTTGAT
GACGAGCGTAATGGCTGGCCTGTTGAACAAGTCTGGAAAGAAATGCATAAACTTTTGCCATTCTCACCGG
ATTCAGTCGTCACTCATGGTGATTTCTCACTTGATAACCTTATTTTTGACGAGGGGAAATTAATAGGTTG
TATTGATGTTGGACGAGTCGGAATCGCAGACCGATACCAGGATCTTGCCATCCTATGGAACTGCCTCGGT
GAGTTTTCTCCTTCATTACAGAAACGGCTTTTTCAAAAATATGGTATTGATAATCCTGATATGAATAAAT
TGCAGTTTCATTTGATGCTCGATGAGTTTTTCTAATCAGAATTGGTTAATTGGTTGTAACACTGGCAGAG
CATTACGCTGACTTGACGGGACGGCGCAAGCTCATGACCAAAATCCCTTAACGTGAGTTACGCGTCGTTC
CACTGAGCGTCAGACCCCGTAGAAAAGATCAAAGGATCTTCTTGAGATCCTTTTTTTCTGCGCGTAATCT
GCTGCTTGCAAACAAAAAAACCACCGCTACCAGCGGTGGTTTGTTTGCCGGATCAAGAGCTACCAACTCT
TTTTCCGAAGGTAACTGGCTTCAGCAGAGCGCAGATACCAAATACTGTCCTTCTAGTGTAGCCGTAGTTA
GGCCACCACTTCAAGAACTCTGTAGCACCGCCTACATACCTCGCTCTGCTAATCCTGTTACCAGTGGCTG
CTGCCAGTGGCGATAAGTCGTGTCTTACCGGGTTGGACTCAAGACGATAGTTACCGGATAAGGCGCAGCG
GTCGGGCTGAACGGGGGGTTCGTGCACACAGCCCAGCTTGGAGCGAACGACCTACACCGAACTGAGATAC
CTACAGCGTGAGCATTGAGAAAGCGCCACGCTTCCCGAAGGGAGAAAGGCGGACAGGTATCCGGTAAGCG
GCAGGGTCGGAACAGGAGAGCGCACGAGGGAGCTTCCAGGGGGAAACGCCTGGTATCTTTATAGTCCTGT
CGGGTTTCGCCACCTCTGACTTGAGCGTCGATTTTTGTGATGCTCGTCAGGGGGGCGGAGCCTATGGAAA
AACGCCAGCAACGCGGCCTTTTTACGGTTCCTGGCCTTTTGCTGGCCTTTTGCTCACATGTT
