Features (pLannotate 1.2.2; 12 found; start..end, strand, type, name):
      1..125     -  protein_bind   attR2: mutant version of attR; recombination site for the Gateway® LR reaction LR Clonase™
    127..825     +  CDS            RAB23: RAB23_HUMAN - Experimental evidence at protein level: Swiss-Prot protein existence level 1. The small GTPases Rab are key regulators of intracellular membrane trafficking, from the formation of transport vesicles to their fusion with membranes. Rabs cycle between an inactive GDP-bound form and an active GTP-bound form that is able to recruit to membranes different set of downstream effectors directly responsible for vesicle formation, movement, tethering and fusion. Together with SUFU, prevents nuclear import of GLI1, and thereby inhibits GLI1 transcription factor activity. Regulates GLI1 in d
    838..858     -  protein_bind   attB3: mutant version of attB; core recombination site for the Gateway® BP reaction BP Clonase™
    849..934     -  protein_bind   attL1 (fragment): mutant version of attL; recombination site for the Gateway® LR reaction LR Clonase™
    971..989     -  promoter       T7 promoter: promoter for bacteriophage T7 RNA polymerase
   1123..1932    +  CDS            KanR: aminoglycoside phosphotransferase; aph(3')-Ia; confers resistance to kanamycin in bacteria or G418 (Geneticin®) in eukaryotes
   2079..2667    +  rep_origin     ori: high-copy-number ColE1/pMB1/pBR322/pUC origin of replication
   2850..2942    +  CDS            lacI (fragment): lac repressor; lacI; The lac repressor binds to the lac operator to inhibit transcription in E. coli. This inhibition can be relieved by adding lactose or isopropyl-β-D-thiogalactopyranoside (IPTG).
   2997..3024    -  terminator     rrnB T2 terminator: transcription terminator T2 from the E. coli rrnB gene
   3156..3199    +  terminator     rrnB T1 terminator: Escherichia coli rrnB; transcription terminator T1 from the E. coli rrnB gene
   3246..3282    -  CDS            lacZα (fragment): LacZα fragment of β-galactosidase; lacZ fragment
   3320..3349    -  protein_bind   attP2 (fragment): mutant version of attP; recombination site for the Gateway® BP reaction BP Clonase™
>Addgene plasmid #109734 | p3E-rab23-DN | addgene full sequence | sequence record 224062 | Addgene NGS Result
CATAGTGACTGCATATGTTGTGTTTTACAGTATTATGTAGTCTGTTTTTTATGCAAAATCTAATTTAATA
TATTGATATTTATATCATTTTACGTTTCTCGTTCAACTTTCTTGTACAAAGTGGTGCTGGAGGAGGACAT
GGAGGTGGCCATCAAGGTGGTGGTGGTGGGAAACGGAGCGGTGGGCAAGAACAGCATGATCCAGAGGTAC
TGCAAGGGCATCTTCACCAAGGACTACAAGAAGACCATCGGCGTGGACTTTCTGGAGAGGCAGATCATAG
TGAACGGCGAGGACGTCAGACTGATGTTGTGGGACACGGCGGGGCAGGAGGAGTTTGATGCCATCACTAA
AGCTTATTACAGAGGAGCTCAGGCCTGTGTGCTGGTTTTCTCCACCACCGACAGAGAGTCATTCGAGGCC
ATCAGCAGCTGGAAGGAGAAGGTGGAGATGGAGGTGGGCGACATTCCCACTGTCCTGGTGCAGAACAAAA
TCGACCTGCTGGACGACACCGTCATCAAGAATGAAGAGGCTGAAGGTCTTGCTAAAAGGCTGAAGTTGAG
ATTCTACCGGACGTCAGTGAAGGAGGATCTGAATGTCAATGAAGTTTTTAAGTATCTAGCTGACAAATAT
CTGCAGCGACTCAAGCAGCAGTCAGCGGAGGAGACGGATATCATTCACACATCCAGCAATAAAATAGGCG
TCTTCAACACAACAGGCAGCGGTCATCCAAACCAGAACAGCAGCGATTTGAATGGCCGAGAGATCGTAAA
CCTGCGACCAAACAAGCAGCGGACGAAGAAAACGAAAAACCCCTTCGGCAGCTGCAGACTCCTGTAGCAA
CTTTATTATACAAAGTTGGCATTATAAAAAAGCATTGCTTATCAATTTGTTGCAACGAACAGGTCACTAT
CAGTCAAAATAAAATCATTATTTGGAGCTCCATGGTAGCGTTAACGCGGCCGCGATATCCCCTATAGTGA
GTCGTATTACATGGTCATAGCTGTTTCCTGGCAGCTCTGGCCCGTGTCTCAAAATCTCTGATGTTACATT
GCACAAGATAAAAATATATCATCATGAACAATAAAACTGTCTGCTTACATAAACAGTAATACAAGGGGTG
TTATGAGCCATATTCAACGGGAAACGTCGAGGCCGCGATTAAATTCCAACATGGATGCTGATTTATATGG
GTATAAATGGGCTCGCGATAATGTCGGGCAATCAGGTGCGACAATCTATCGCTTGTATGGGAAGCCCGAT
GCGCCAGAGTTGTTTCTGAAACATGGCAAAGGTAGCGTTGCCAATGATGTTACAGATGAGATGGTCAGAC
TAAACTGGCTGACGGAATTTATGCCTCTTCCGACCATCAAGCATTTTATCCGTACTCCTGATGATGCATG
GTTACTCACCACTGCGATCCCCGGAAAAACAGCATTCCAGGTATTAGAAGAATATCCTGATTCAGGTGAA
AATATTGTTGATGCGCTGGCAGTGTTCCTGCGCCGGTTGCATTCGATTCCTGTTTGTAATTGTCCTTTTA
ACAGCGATCGCGTATTTCGTCTCGCTCAGGCGCAATCACGAATGAATAACGGTTTGGTTGATGCGAGTGA
TTTTGATGACGAGCGTAATGGCTGGCCTGTTGAACAAGTCTGGAAAGAAATGCATAAACTTTTGCCATTC
TCACCGGATTCAGTCGTCACTCATGGTGATTTCTCACTTGATAACCTTATTTTTGACGAGGGGAAATTAA
TAGGTTGTATTGATGTTGGACGAGTCGGAATCGCAGACCGATACCAGGATCTTGCCATCCTATGGAACTG
CCTCGGTGAGTTTTCTCCTTCATTACAGAAACGGCTTTTTCAAAAATATGGTATTGATAATCCTGATATG
AATAAATTGCAGTTTCATTTGATGCTCGATGAGTTTTTCTAATCAGAATTGGTTAATTGGTTGTAACACT
GGCAGAGCATTACGCTGACTTGACGGGACGGCGCAAGCTCATGACCAAAATCCCTTAACGTGAGTTACGC
GTCGTTCCACTGAGCGTCAGACCCCGTAGAAAAGATCAAAGGATCTTCTTGAGATCCTTTTTTTCTGCGC
GTAATCTGCTGCTTGCAAACAAAAAAACCACCGCTACCAGCGGTGGTTTGTTTGCCGGATCAAGAGCTAC
CAACTCTTTTTCCGAAGGTAACTGGCTTCAGCAGAGCGCAGATACCAAATACTGTTCTTCTAGTGTAGCC
GTAGTTAGGCCACCACTTCAAGAACTCTGTAGCACCGCCTACATACCTCGCTCTGCTAATCCTGTTACCA
GTGGCTGCTGCCAGTGGCGATAAGTCGTGTCTTACCGGGTTGGACTCAAGACGATAGTTACCGGATAAGG
CGCAGCGGTCGGGCTGAACGGGGGGTTCGTGCACACAGCCCAGCTTGGAGCGAACGACCTACACCGAACT
GAGATACCTACAGCGTGAGCTATGAGAAAGCGCCACGCTTCCCGAAGGGAGAAAGGCGGACAGGTATCCG
GTAAGCGGCAGGGTCGGAACAGGAGAGCGCACGAGGGAGCTTCCAGGGGGAAACGCCTGGTATCTTTATA
GTCCTGTCGGGTTTCGCCACCTCTGACTTGAGCGTCGATTTTTGTGATGCTCGTCAGGGGGGCGGAGCCT
ATGGAAAAACGCCAGCAACGCGGCCTTTTTACGGTTCCTGGCCTTTTGCTGGCCTTTTGCTCACATGTTC
TTTCCTGCGTTATCCCCTGATTCTGTGGATAACCGTATTACCGCCTTTGAGTGAGCTGATACCGCTCGCC
GCAGCCGAACGACCGAGCGCAGCGAGTCAGTGAGCGAGGAAGCGGAAGAGCGCCCAATACGCAAACCGCC
TCTCCCCGCGCGTTGGCCGATTCATTAATGCAGCTGGCACGACAGGTTTCCCGACTGGAAAGCGGGCAGT
GAGCGCAACGCAATTAATACGCGTACCGCTAGCCAGGAAGAGTTTGTAGAAACGCAAAAAGGCCATCCGT
CAGGATGGCCTTCTGCTTAGTTTGATGCCTGGCAGTTTATGGCGGGCGTCCTGCCCGCCACCCTCCGGGC
CGTTGCTTCACAACGTTCAAATCCGCTCCCGGCGGATTTGTCCTACTCAGGAGAGCGTTCACCGACAAAC
AACAGATAAAACGAAAGGCCCAGTCTTCCGACTGAGCCTTTCGTTTTATTTGATGCCTGGCAGTTCCCTA
CTCTCGCGTTAACGCTAGCATGGATGTTTTCCCAGTCACGACGTTGTAAAACGACGGCCAGTCTTAAGCT
CGGGCCCTGCAGCTCTAGAGCTCGAATTCTACAGGTCACTAATACCATCTAAGTAGTTGGTT
